>Addgene plasmid #55406 | mCerulean3-CDC42-C-10 | depositor partial sequence | sequence record 85812 | insert sequence
TCCGCTAGCGCTACCGGTCGCCACCATGGTGAGCAAGGGCGAGGAGCTGTTCACCGGGGTGGTGCCCATC
CTGGTCGAGCTGGACGGCGACGTAAACGGCCACAAGTTCAGCGTGTCCGGCGAGGGCGAGGGCGATGCCA
CCTACGGCAAGCTGACCCTGAAGTTCATCTGCACCACCGGCAAGCTGCCCGTGCCCTGGCCCACCCTCGT
GACCACCCTGAGCTGGGGCGTGCAGTGCTTCGCCCGCTACCCCGACCACATGAAGCAGCACGACTTCTTC
AAGTCCGCCATGCCCGAAGGCTACGTCCAGGAGCGCACCATCTTCTTCAAGGACGACGGCAACTACAAGA
CCCGCGCCGAGGTGAAGTTCGAGGGCGACACCCTGGTGAACCGCATCGAGCTGAAGGGCATCGACTTCAA
GGAGGACGGCAACATCCTGGGGCACAAGCTGGAGTACAACGCCATCCACGGCAACGTCTATATCACCGCC
GACAAGCAGAAGAACGGCATCAAGGCCAACTTCGGCCTCAACTGCAACATCGAGGACGGCAGCGTGCAGC
TCGCCGACCACTACCAGCAGAACACCCCCATCGGCGACGGCCCCGTGCTGCTGCCCGACAACCACTACCT
GAGCACCCAGTCCAAGCTGAGCAAAGACCCCAACGAGAAGCGCGATCACATGGTCCTGCTGGAGTTCGTG
ACCGCCGCCGGGATCACTCTCGGCATGGACGAGCTGTACAAGTCCGGACTCAGATCTGGTGGCTCCGCAG
GAATGCAGACAATTAAGTGTGTTGTTGTGGGCGATGGTGCTGTTGGTAAAACATGTCTCCTGATATCCTA
CACAACAAACAAATTTCCATCGGAATATGTACCGACTGTTTTTGACAACTATGCAGTCACAGTTATGATT
GGTGGAGAACCATATACTCTTGGACTTTTTGATACTGCAGGGCAAGAGGATTATGACAGATTACGACCGC
TGAGTTATCCACAAACAGATGTATTTCTAGTCTGTTTTTCAGTGGTCTCTCCATCTTCATTTGAAAACGT
GAAAGAAAAGTGGGTGCCTGAGATAACTCACCACTGTCCAAAGACTCCTTTCTTGCTTGTTGGGACTCAA
ATTGATCTCAGAGATGACCCCTCTACTATTGAGAAACTTGCCAAGAACAAACAGAAGCCTATCACTCCAG
AGACTGCTGAAAAGCTGGCCCGTGACCTGAAGGCTGTCAAGTATGTGGAGTGTTCTGCACTTACACAGAA
AGGCCTAAAGAATGTATTTGACGAAGCAATATTGGCTGCCCTGGAGCCTCCAGAACCGAAGAAGAGCCGC
AGGTGTGTGCTGCTATGAGGATCCACCCGGA
