[The description below was written by a language model from this plasmid's Addgene catalogue record.]
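Description:
mCerulean3-CDC42-C-10 is a mammalian expression plasmid built on the mCerulean3-C1 backbone (about 4.75 kb without the insert), a C1-style fluorescent protein fusion vector. It is maintained in E. coli as a high-copy plasmid under kanamycin selection. It also carries a neomycin resistance marker, so transfected mammalian cells can be selected with G418, for example to establish stable lines. No feature table accompanies the record, so the origin of replication and other backbone elements are not itemised. The listed 3′ sequencing primer does imply an SV40 polyadenylation signal downstream of the insert.

The payload is human CDC42, a Rho-family small GTPase, with the insert referenced to a RefSeq transcript. It is placed downstream of the CMV promoter for strong constitutive expression. The cyan fluorescent protein mCerulean3 is supplied by the backbone and sits at the N-terminus of CDC42. This orientation leaves the C-terminus of the GTPase free, which matters because Rho-family proteins are lipid-modified there for membrane association. The "C-10" in the name probably denotes the C-type fusion layout and a 10-residue linker between the two proteins, though the record does not state this. The cloning method is recorded as unknown.

The fusion is catalogued as a membrane localization marker, with excitation at 433 nm and emission at 475 nm. mCerulean3 is an improved Cerulean variant with enhanced brightness and reduced reversible photoswitching. The construct is therefore suited to live-cell imaging of CDC42 distribution in the cyan channel, alone or alongside other fluorescent proteins in multicolour experiments.
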