Addgene plasmid #55406: mCerulean3-CDC42-C-10
Purpose: Localization: Membrane, Excitation: 433, Emission: 475
Depositing lab: Michael Davidson. Depositing organization: Florida State University, Tallahassee. Publication: An improved cerulean fluorescent protein with enhanced brightness and reduced reversible photoswitching. Markwardt ML, Kremers GJ, Kraft CA, Ray K, Cranfill PJ, Wilson KA, Day RN, Wachter RM, Davidson MW, Rizzo MA. PLoS One. 2011 . 6(3):e17896. 10.1371/journal.pone.0017896 PubMed 21479270.
Backbone
  Vector backbone: mCerulean3-C1
  Backbone size w/o insert (bp): 4750
  Vector type: Mammalian Expression
  Selectable markers: Neomycin (select with G418)
Growth in bacteria
  Bacterial resistance: Kanamycin, 50 μg/mL
  Growth temperature: 37°C
  Growth strain: DH5alpha
  Copy number: High Copy
Gene/Insert
  Gene/Insert name: CDC42 (alt name: NM_001791.3)
  Species: H. sapiens (human)
  Entrez Gene: CDC42 (a.k.a. CDC42Hs, G25K, TKS)
  Promoter: CMV
  Tag / fusion protein: mCerulean3 (N terminal on backbone)
  Cloning method: Unknown
  Sequencing primers: 5′ CMV-F; 3′ SV40pA-R
Terms and licenses: Academic/Nonprofit Terms; Industry Terms: Not Available to Industry
Depositor comments: . Excitation = 433; Emission = 475
How to cite: mCerulean3-CDC42-C-10 was a gift from Michael Davidson (Addgene plasmid # 55406 ; http://n2t.net/addgene:55406 ; RRID:Addgene_55406)
